>Addgene plasmid #137722 | pCW57-mCherry-2A-BRD4 Iso AdelCTD | depositor full sequence | sequence record 265911 | pCW57-mCherry-2A-BRD4 Iso AdelCTD sequence 10492 bps
CAGCTGGCACGACAGGTTTCCCGACTGGAAAGCGGGCAGTGAGCGCAACGCAATTAATGTGAGTTAGCTC
ACTCATTAGGCACCCCAGGCTTTACACTTTATGCTTCCGGCTCGTATGTTGTGTGGAATTGTGAGCGGAT
AACAATTTCACACAGGAAACAGCTATGACCATGATTACGCCAAGCGCGCAATTAACCCTCACTAAAGGGA
ACAAAAGCTGGAGCTGCAAGCTTAATGTAGTCTTATGCAATACTCTTGTAGTCTTGCAACATGGTAACGA
TGAGTTAGCAACATGCCTTACAAGGAGAGAAAAAGCACCGTGCATGCCGATTGGTGGAAGTAAGGTGGTA
CGATCGTGCCTTATTAGGAAGGCAACAGACGGGTCTGACATGGATTGGACGAACCACTGAATTGCCGCAT
TGCAGAGATATTGTATTTAAGTGCCTAGCTCGATACATAAACGGGTCTCTCTGGTTAGACCAGATCTGAG
CCTGGGAGCTCTCTGGCTAACTAGGGAACCCACTGCTTAAGCCTCAATAAAGCTTGCCTTGAGTGCTTCA
AGTAGTGTGTGCCCGTCTGTTGTGTGACTCTGGTAACTAGAGATCCCTCAGACCCTTTTAGTCAGTGTGG
AAAATCTCTAGCAGTGGCGCCCGAACAGGGACTTGAAAGCGAAAGGGAAACCAGAGGAGCTCTCTCGACG
CAGGACTCGGCTTGCTGAAGCGCGCACGGCAAGAGGCGAGGGGCGGCGACTGGTGAGTACGCCAAAAATT
TTGACTAGCGGAGGCTAGAAGGAGAGAGATGGGTGCGAGAGCGTCAGTATTAAGCGGGGGAGAATTAGAT
CGCGATGGGAAAAAATTCGGTTAAGGCCAGGGGGAAAGAAAAAATATAAATTAAAACATATAGTATGGGC
AAGCAGGGAGCTAGAACGATTCGCAGTTAATCCTGGCCTGTTAGAAACATCAGAAGGCTGTAGACAAATA
CTGGGACAGCTACAACCATCCCTTCAGACAGGATCAGAAGAACTTAGATCATTATATAATACAGTAGCAA
CCCTCTATTGTGTGCATCAAAGGATAGAGATAAAAGACACCAAGGAAGCTTTAGACAAGATAGAGGAAGA
GCAAAACAAAAGTAAGACCACCGCACAGCAAGCGGCCGCTGATCTTCAGACCTGGAGGAGGAGATATGAG
GGACAATTGGAGAAGTGAATTATATAAATATAAAGTAGTAAAAATTGAACCATTAGGAGTAGCACCCACC
AAGGCAAAGAGAAGAGTGGTGCAGAGAGAAAAAAGAGCAGTGGGAATAGGAGCTTTGTTCCTTGGGTTCT
TGGGAGCAGCAGGAAGCACTATGGGCGCAGCGTCAATGACGCTGACGGTACAGGCCAGACAATTATTGTC
TGGTATAGTGCAGCAGCAGAACAATTTGCTGAGGGCTATTGAGGCGCAACAGCATCTGTTGCAACTCACA
GTCTGGGGCATCAAGCAGCTCCAGGCAAGAATCCTGGCTGTGGAAAGATACCTAAAGGATCAACAGCTCC
TGGGGATTTGGGGTTGCTCTGGAAAACTCATTTGCACCACTGCTGTGCCTTGGAATGCTAGTTGGAGTAA
TAAATCTCTGGAACAGATTTGGAATCACACGACCTGGATGGAGTGGGACAGAGAAATTAACAATTACACA
AGCTTAATACACTCCTTAATTGAAGAATCGCAAAACCAGCAAGAAAAGAATGAACAAGAATTATTGGAAT
TAGATAAATGGGCAAGTTTGTGGAATTGGTTTAACATAACAAATTGGCTGTGGTATATAAAATTATTCAT
AATGATAGTAGGAGGCTTGGTAGGTTTAAGAATAGTTTTTGCTGTACTTTCTATAGTGAATAGAGTTAGG
CAGGGATATTCACCATTATCGTTTCAGACCCACCTCCCAACCCCGAGGGGACAATTCTCGACCTCGAGAC
AAATGGCAGTATTCATCCACAATTTTAAAAGAAAAGGGGGGATTGGGGGGTACAGTGCAGGGGAAAGAAT
AGTAGACATAATAGCAACAGACATACAAACTAAAGAATTACAAAAACAAATTACAAAAATTCAAAATTTT
CGGGTTTATTACAGGGACAGCAGAGATCCACTTTGGCCGCGAATCGATATGTCGAGTTTACTCCCTATCA
GTGATAGAGAACGTATGTCGAGTTTACTCCCTATCAGTGATAGAGAACGATGTCGAGTTTACTCCCTATC
AGTGATAGAGAACGTATGTCGAGTTTACTCCCTATCAGTGATAGAGAACGTATGTCGAGTTTACTCCCTA
TCAGTGATAGAGAACGTATGTCGAGTTTATCCCTATCAGTGATAGAGAACGTATGTCGAGTTTACTCCCT
ATCAGTGATAGAGAACGTATGTCGAGGTAGGCGTGTACGGTGGGAGGCCTATATAAGCAGAGCTCGTTTA
GTGAACCGTCAGATCGCCTGGAGAATTGGCTAGCGCTACCGGTCGCCACCATAACTTCGTATAGCATACA
TTATACGAAGTTATTAATGGTGAGCAAGGGCGAGGAGGATAACATGGCCATCATCAAGGAGTTCATGCGC
TTCAAGGTGCACATGGAGGGCTCCGTGAACGGCCACGAGTTCGAGATCGAGGGCGAGGGCGAGGGCCGCC
CCTACGAGGGCACCCAGACCGCCAAGCTGAAGGTGACCAAGGGTGGCCCCCTGCCCTTCGCCTGGGACAT
CCTGTCCCCTCAGTTCATGTACGGCTCCAAGGCCTACGTGAAGCACCCCGCCGACATCCCCGACTACTTG
AAGCTGTCCTTCCCCGAGGGCTTCAATTGGGAGCGCGTGATGAACTTCGAGGACGGCGGCGTGGTGACCG
TGACCCAGGACTCCTCCCTGCAGGACGGCGAGTTCATCTACAAGGTGAAGCTGCGCGGCACCAACTTCCC
CTCCGACGGCCCCGTAATGCAGTGTCGTACCATGGGCTGGGAGGCCTCCACTGAGCGGATGTACCCCGAG
GACGGCGCCCTGAAGGGCGAGATCAAGCAGAGGCTGAAGCTGAAGGACGGCGGCCACTACGACGCTGAGG
TCAAGACCACCTACAAGGCCAAGAAGCCCGTGCAGCTGCCCGGCGCCTACAACGTCGACATCAAGTTGGA
CATCCTTTCCCACAACGAGGACTACACCATCGTGGAACAGTACGAACGCGCCGAGGGCCGCCACTCCACC
GGCGGCATGGACGAGCTTTATAAGATAACTTCGTATAGCATACATTATACGAAGTTAGGTTCTGGTGAAG
GTAGAGGTTCTCTCCTCACTTGTGGTGATGTTGAAGAAAACCCTGGTCCACGAACGCGTTCTGACACTAT
GTACAAGTCCGGACTCAGATCTCGAGCGATGGATTACAAGGATGACGACGATAAGGGATCTATGTCTGCG
GAGAGCGGCCCTGGGACGAGATTGAGAAATCTGCCAGTAATGGGGGATGGACTAGAAACTTCCCAAATGT
CTACAACACAGGCCCAGGCCCAACCCCAGCCAGCCAACGCAGCCAGCACCAACCCCCCGCCCCCAGAGAC
CTCCAACCCTAACAAGCCCAAGAGGCAG
[300 nt withheld, positions 3599-3898]
AAAATAAATGAGCTACCCACAGAAGAGACAGAAATAATGATCGTACAAGCAAAAGGAAGAGGACGTGGGA
GGAAAGAAACAGGGACAGCAAAACCTGGCGTTTCCACGGTACCAAACACAACTCAAGCATCGACTCCTCC
GCAGACCCAGACCCCTCAGCCGAATCCTCCTCCTGTGCAGGCCACGCCTCACCCCTTCCCTGCCGTCACC
CCGGACCTCATCGTCCAGACCCCTGTCATGACAGTGGTGCCTCCCCAGCCACTGCAGACGCCCCCGCCAG
TGCCCCCCCAGCCACAACCCCCACCCGCTCCAGCTCCCCAGCCCGTACAGAGCCACCCACCCATCATCGC
GGCCACCCCACAGCCTGTGAAGACAAAGAAGGGAGTGAAGAGGAAAGCAGACACCACCACCCCCACCACC
ATTGACCCCATTCACGAGCCACCCTCGCTGCCCCCGGAGCCCAAGACCACCAAGCTGGGCCAGCGGCGGG
AGAGCAGCCGGCCTGTGAAACCTCCAAAGAAGGACGTGCCCGACTCTCAGCAGCACCCAGCACCAGAGAA
GAGCAGCAAGGTCTCGGAGCAGCTCAAGTGCTGCAGCGGCATCCTCAAGGAGATGTTTGCCAAGAAGCAC
GCCGCCTACGCCTGGCCCTTCTACAAGCCTGTGGACGTGGAGGCACTGGGCCTACACGACTACTGTGACA
TCATCAAGCACCCCATGGACATGAGCACAATCAAGTCTAAACTGGAGGCCCGTGAGTACCGTGATGCTCA
GGAGTTTGGTGCTGACGTCCGATTGATGTTCTCCAACTGCTATAAGTACAACCCTCCTGACCATGAGGTG
GTGGCCATGGCCCGCAAGCTCCAGGATGTGTTCGAAATGCGCTTTGCCAAGATGCCGGACGAGCCTGAGG
AGCCAGTGGTGGCCGTGTCCTCCCCGGCAGTGCCCCCTCCCACCAAGGTTGTGGCCCCGCCCTCATCCAG
CGACAGCAGCAGCGATAGCTCCTCGGACAGTGACAGTTCGACTGATGACTCTGAGGAGGAGCGAGCCCAG
CGGCTGGCTGAGCTCCAGGAGCAGCTCAAAGCCGTGCACGAGCAGCTTGCAGCCCTCTCTCAGCCCCAGC
AGAACAAACCAAAGAAAAAGGAGAAAGACAAGAAGGAAAAGAAAAAAGAAAAGCACAAAAGGAAAGAGGA
AGTGGAAGAGAATAAAAAAAGCAAAGCCAAGGAACCTCCTCCTAAAAAGACGAAGAAAAATAATAGCAGC
AACAGCAATGTGAGCAAGAAGGAGCCAGCGCCCATGAAGAGCAAGCCCCCTCCCACGTATGAG
[249 nt withheld, positions 5222-5470]
GAGAAAGTTGATGTGATTGCCGGCTCCTCCAAGATGAAGGGCTTCTCGTCCTCAGAGTCGGAGAGCTCCA
GTGAGTCCAGCTCCTCTGACAGCGAAGACTCCGAAACAGAGATGGCTCCGAAGTCAAAAAAGAAGGGGCA
CCCCGGGAGGGAGCAGAAGAAGCACCATCATCACCACCATCAGCAGATGCAGCAGGCCCCGGCTCCTGTG
CCCCAGCAGCCGCCCCCGCCTCCCCAGCAGCCCCCACCGCCTCCACCTCCGCAGCAGCAACAGCAGCCGC
CACCCCCGCCTCCCCCACCCTCCATGCCGCAGCAGGCAGCCCCGGCGATGAAGTCCTCGCCCCCACCCTT
CATTGCCACCCAGGTGCCCGTCCTGGAGCCCCAGCTCCCAGGCAGCGTCTTTGACCCCATCGGCCACTTC
ACCCAGCCCATCCTGCACCTGCCGCAGCCTGAGCTGCCCCCTCACCTGCCCCAGCCGCCTGAGCACAGCA
CTCCACCCCATCTCAACCAGCACGCAGTGGTCTCTCCTCCAGCTTTGCACAACGCACTACCCCAGCAGCC
ATCACGGCCCAGCAACCGAGCCGCTGCCCTGCCTCCCAAGCCCGCCCGGCCCCCAGCCGTGTCACCAGCC
TTGACCCAAACACCCCTGCTCCCACAGCCCCCCATGGCCCAACCCCCCCAAGTGCTGCTGGAGGATGAAG
AGCCACCTGCCCCACCCCTCACCTCCATGCAGATGCAGCTGTACCTGCAGCAGCTGCAGAAGGTGCAGCC
CCCTACGCCGCTACTCCCTTCCGTGAAGGTGCAGTCCCAGCCCCCACCCCCCCTGCCGCCCCCACCCCAC
CCCTCTGTGCAGCAGCAGCTGCAGCAGCAGCCGCCACCACCCCCACCACCCCAGCCCCAGCCTCCACCCC
AGCAGCAGCATCAGCCCCCTCCACGGCCCGTGCACTTGCAGCCCATGCAGTTTTCCACCCACATCCAACA
GCCCCCGCCACCCCAGGGCCAGCAGCCCCCCCATCCGCCCCCAGGCCAGCAGCCACCCCCGCCGCAGCCT
GCCAAGCCTCAGCAAGTCATCCAGCACCACCATTCACCCCGGCACCACAAGTCGGACCCCTACTCAACCG
GTCACCTCCGCGAAGCCCCCTCCCCGCTTATGATACATTCCCCCCAGATGTCACAGTTCCAGAGCCTGAC
CCACCAGTCTCCACCCCAGCAAAACGTCCAGCCTAAGAAACAGGAGCTGCGTGCTGCCTCCGTGGTCCAG
CCCCAGCCCCTCGTGGTGGTGAAGGAGGAGAAGATCCACTCACCCATCATCCGCAGCGAGCCCTTCAGCC
CCTCGCTGCGGCCGGAGCCCCCCAAGCACCCGGAGAGCATCAAGGCCCCCGTCCACCTGCCCCAGCGGCC
GGAAATGAAGCCTGTGGATGTCGGGAGGCCTGTGATCCGGCCCCCAGAGCAGAACGCACCGCCACCAGGG
GCCCCTGACAAGGACAAACAGAAACAGGAGCCGAAGACTCCAGTTGCGCCCAAAAAGGACCTGAAAATCA
AGAACATGGGCTCCTGGGCCAGCCTAGTGCAGAAGCATCCGACCACCCCCTCCTCCACAGCCAAGTCATC
CAGCGACAGCTTCGAGCAGTTCCGCCGCGCCGCTCGGGAGAAAGAGGAGCGTGAGAAGGCCCTGAAGGCT
CAGGCCGAGCACGCTGAGAAGGAGAAGGAGCGGCTGCGGCAGGAGCGCATGAGGAGCCGAGAGGACGAGG
ATGCGCTGGAGCAGGCCCGGCGGGCCCATGAGGAGGCACGTCGGCGCCAGGAGCAGCAGCAGCAGCAGCG
CCAGGAGCAACAGCAGCAGCAGCAACAGCAAGCAGCTGCGGTGGCTGCCGCCGCCACCCCACAGGCCCAG
AGCTCCCAGCCCCAGTCCATGCTGGACCAGCAGAGGGAGTTGGCCTAGAAGCTTCGAATTCTGCAGTCGA
CGGTACCGCGGGCCCGGGATCCACCGGATCTAGATAACTGATCATAATCAGCCATACCACATTTGTAGAG
GTTTTACTTGCTTTAAAAAACCTCCCACACCTCCCCCTGAACCCAGCTCCTTTCCGGGACTTTCGCTTTC
CCCCTCCCTATTGCCACGGCGGAACTCATCGCCGCCTGCCTTGCCCGCTGCTGGACAGGGGCTCGGCTGT
TGGGCACTGACAATTCCGTGGTGTTGTCGGGGAAGCTGACGTCCTTTCCATGGCTGCTCGCCTGTGTTGC
CACCTGGATTCTGCGCGGGACGTCCTTCTGCTACGTCCCTTCGGCCCTCAATCCAGCGGACCTTCCTTCC
CGCGGCCTGCTGCCGGCTCTGCGGCCTCTTCCGCGTCTTCGCCTTCGCCCTCAGACGAGTCGGATCTCCC
TTTGGGCCGCCTCCCCGCCTGTTTCGCCTCGGCGTCCGGACTAGAGGTACCTTTAAGACCAATGACTTAC
AAGGCAGCTGTAGATCTTAGCCACTTTTTAAAAGAAAAGGGGGGACTGGAAGGGCTAATTCACTCCCAAC
GAAGACAAGATCTGCTTTTTGCTTGTACTGGGTCTCTCTGGTTAGACCAGATCTGAGCCTGGGAGCTCTC
TGGCTAACTAGGGAACCCACTGCTTAAGCCTCAATAAAGCTTGCCTTGAGTGCTTCAAGTAGTGTGTGCC
CGTCTGTTGTGTGACTCTGGTAACTAGAGATCCCTCAGACCCTTTTAGTCAGTGTGGAAAATCTCTAGCA
GTAGTAGTTCATGTCATCTTATTATTCAGTATTTATAACTTGCAAAGAAATGAATATCAGAGAGTGAGAG
GAACTTGTTTATTGCAGCTTATAATGGTTACAAATAAAGCAATAGCATCACAAATTTCACAAATAAAGCA
TTTTTTTCACTGCATTCTAGTTGTGGTTTGTCCAAACTCATCAATGTATCTTATCATGTCTGGCTCTAGC
TATCCCGCCCCTAACTCCGCCCATCCCGCCCCTAACTCCGCCCAGTTCCGCCCATTCTCCGCCCCATGGC
TGACTAATTTTTTTTATTTATGCAGAGGCCGAGGCCGCCTCGGCCTCTGAGCTATTCCAGAAGTAGTGAG
GAGGCTTTTTTGGAGGCCTTTCAAATATGTATCCGCTCATGAGACAATAACCCTGATAAATGCTTCAATA
ATATTGAAAAAGGAAGAGTATGAGTATTCAACATTTCCGTGTCGCCCTTATTCCCTTTTTTGCGGCATTT
TGCCTTCCTGTTTTTGCTCACCCAGAAACGCTGGTGAAAGTAAAAGATGCTGAAGATCAGTTGGGTGCAC
GAGTGGGTTACATCGAACTGGATCTCAACAGCGGTAAGATCCTTGAGAGTTTTCGCCCCGAAGAACGTTT
TCCAATGATGAGCACTTTTAAAGTTCTGCTATGTGGCGCGGTATTATCCCGTATTGACGCCGGGCAAGAG
CAACTCGGTCGCCGCATACACTATTCTCAGAATGACTTGGTTGAGTACTCACCAGTCACAGAAAAGCATC
TTACGGATGGCATGACAGTAAGAGAATTATGCAGTGCTGCCATAACCATGAGTGATAACACTGCGGCCAA
CTTACTTCTGACAACGATCGGAGGACCGAAGGAGCTAACCGCTTTTTTGCACAACATGGGGGATCATGTA
ACTCGCCTTGATCGTTGGGAACCGGAGCTGAATGAAGCCATACCAAACGACGAGCGTGACACCACGATGC
CTGTAGCAATGGCAACAACGTTGCGCAAACTATTAACTGGCGAACTACTTACTCTAGCTTCCCGGCAACA
ATTAATAGACTGGATGGAGGCGGATAAAGTTGCAGGACCACTTCTGCGCTCGGCCCTTCCGGCTGGCTGG
TTTATTGCTGATAAATCTGGAGCCGGTGAGCGTGGGTCTCGCGGTATCATTGCAGCACTGGGGCCAGATG
GTAAGCCCTCCCGTATCGTAGTTATCTACACGACGGGGAGTCAGGCAACTATGGATGAACGAAATAGACA
GATCGCTGAGATAGGTGCCTCACTGATTAAGCATTGGTAACTGTCAGACCAAGTTTACTCATATATACTT
TAGATTGATTTAAAACTTCATTTTTAATTTAAAAGGATCTAGGTGAAGATCCTTTTTGATAATCTCATGA
CCAAAATCCCTTAACGTGAGTTTTCGTTCCACTGAGCGTCAGACCCCGTAGAAAAGATCAAAGGATCTTC
TTGAGATCCTTTTTTTCTGCGCGTAATCTGCTGCTTGCAAACAAAAAAACCACCGCTACCAGCGGTGGTT
TGTTTGCCGGATCAAGAGCTACCAACTCTTTTTCCGAAGGTAACTGGCTTCAGCAGAGCGCAGATACCAA
ATACTGTTCTTCTAGTGTAGCCGTAGTTAGGCCACCACTTCAAGAACTCTGTAGCACCGCCTACATACCT
CGCTCTGCTAATCCTGTTACCAGTGGCTGCTGCCAGTGGCGATAAGTCGTGTCTTACCGGGTTGGACTCA
AGACGATAGTTACCGGATAAGGCGCAGCGGTCGGGCTGAACGGGGGGTTCGTGCACACAGCCCAGCTTGG
AGCGAACGACCTACACCGAACTGAGATACCTACAGCGTGAGCTATGAGAAAGCGCCACGCTTCCCGAAGG
GAGAAAGGCGGACAGGTATCCGGTAAGCGGCAGGGTCGGAACAGGAGAGCGCACGAGGGAGCTTCCAGGG
GGAAACGCCTGGTATCTTTATAGTCCTGTCGGGTTTCGCCACCTCTGACTTGAGCGTCGATTTTTGTGAT
GCTCGTCAGGGGGGCGGAGCCTATGGAAAAACGCCAGCAACGCGGCCTTTTTACGGTTCCTGGCCTTTTG
CTGGCCTTTTGCTCACATGTTCTTTCCTGCGTTATCCCCTGATTCTGTGGATAACCGTATTACCGCCTTT
GAGTGAGCTGATACCGCTCGCCGCAGCCGAACGACCGAGCGCAGCGAGTCAGTGAGCGAGGAAGCGGAAG
AGCGCCCAATACGCAAACCGCCTCTCCCCGCGCGTTGGCCGATTCATTAATG
Features (pLannotate 1.2.2; 29 found; start..end, strand, type, name):
     55..76      +  protein_bind   CAP binding site: CAP binding activates transcription in the presence of cAMP. E. coli catabolite activator protein
     91..121     +  promoter       lac promoter: promoter for the E. coli lac operon
    129..145     +  protein_bind   lac operator: The lac repressor binds to the lac operator to inhibit transcription in E. coli. This inhibition can be relieved by adding lactose or isopropyl-β-D-thiogalactopyranoside (IPTG). lac repressor encoded by lacI
    190..208     +  promoter       T3 promoter: promoter for bacteriophage T3 RNA polymerase
    236..462     +  promoter       RSV promoter: Rous sarcoma virus enhancer/promoter
    463..643     +  LTR            5' LTR (truncated): truncated 5' long terminal repeat (LTR) from HIV-1
    690..815     +  misc_feature   HIV-1 Ψ: packaging signal of human immunodeficiency virus type 1
    799..1162    +  CDS            HIV-1 gag (fragment): gag protein from human immunodeficiency virus 1; gag
   1308..1541    +  misc_feature   RRE: The Rev response element (RRE) of HIV-1 allows for Rev-dependent mRNA export from the nucleus to the cytoplasm.
   1918..1942    +  CDS            Rev (fragment): human immunodeficiency virus 1 (HIV-1) Rev protein; rev; enhances nuclear export of unspliced and incompletely spliced viral mRNAs
   1983..2100    +  misc_feature   cPPT/CTS: central polypurine tract and central termination sequence of HIV-1
   2154..2468    +  promoter       tight TRE promoter: Tet-responsive promoter PTight, consisting of seven tet operator sequences followed by the minimal CMV promoter
   2501..2534    +  protein_bind   loxP: Cre-mediated recombination occurs in the 8-bp core sequence (GCATACAT). Cre recombinase
   2537..3244    +  CDS            mCherry2: mCherry2 is a basic (constitutively fluorescent) red fluorescent protein published in 2017, derived from Discosoma sp.. It has very low acid sensitivity.
   3245..3277    +  protein_bind   loxP: Cre-mediated recombination occurs in the 8-bp core sequence (GCATACAT). Cre recombinase
   3368..3387    +  misc_feature   MCS (fragment): multiple cloning site
   3392..3418    +  CDS            3xFLAG (fragment): three tandem FLAG® epitope tags
   3422..7405    +  CDS            BRD4 (sequence partly withheld): BRD4_HUMAN - Also known as HUNK1. Experimental evidence at protein level: Swiss-Prot protein existence level 1. [Isoform B]: Acts as a chromatin insulator in the DNA damage response pathway. Inhibits DNA damage response signaling by recruiting the condensin-2 complex to acetylated histones, leading to chromatin structure remodeling, insulating the region from DNA damage response by limiting spreading of histone H2AX/H2A.x phosphorylation. From Homo sapiens (Human).
   7409..7452    +  misc_feature   MCS (fragment): multiple cloning site
   7469..7543    +  CDS            large T antigen (fragment): large T antigen from SV40 (simian virus 40)
   7544..7868    +  misc_feature   WPRE (fragment): woodchuck hepatitis virus posttranscriptional regulatory element
   7894..7965    +  CDS            nef (fragment): NEF_HV1Z2 - Experimental evidence at protein level: Swiss-Prot protein existence level 1. Extracellular Nef protein targets CD4(+) T-lymphocytes for apoptosis by interacting with CXCR4 surface receptors. From Human immunodeficiency virus type 1 group M subtype D (isolate Z2/CDC-Z34) (HIV-1).
   7967..8200    +  LTR            3' LTR (ΔU3): self-inactivating 3' long terminal repeat (LTR) from HIV-1
   8272..8393    +  polyA_signal   SV40 poly(A) signal: SV40 polyadenylation signal
   8433..8568    +  rep_origin     SV40 ori: SV40 origin of replication
   8576..8639    +  promoter       AmpR promoter: bla
   8640..9500    +  CDS            AmpR: β-lactamase; bla; confers resistance to ampicillin, carbenicillin, and related antibiotics
   9671..10259   +  rep_origin     ori: high-copy-number ColE1/pMB1/pBR322/pUC origin of replication
  10442..42      +  CDS            lacI (fragment) (across the origin): lac repressor; lacI; The lac repressor binds to the lac operator to inhibit transcription in E. coli. This inhibition can be relieved by adding lactose or isopropyl-β-D-thiogalactopyranoside (IPTG).
