>Addgene plasmid #137722 | pCW57-mCherry-2A-BRD4 Iso AdelCTD | addgene full sequence | sequence record 352678 | Addgene NGS Result
CAGCTGGCACGACAGGTTTCCCGACTGGAAAGCGGGCAGTGAGCGCAACGCAATTAATGTGAGTTAGCTC
ACTCATTAGGCACCCCAGGCTTTACACTTTATGCTTCCGGCTCGTATGTTGTGTGGAATTGTGAGCGGAT
AACAATTTCACACAGGAAACAGCTATGACCATGATTACGCCAAGCGCGCAATTAACCCTCACTAAAGGGA
ACAAAAGCTGGAGCTGCAAGCTTAATGTAGTCTTATGCAATACTCTTGTAGTCTTGCAACATGGTAACGA
TGAGTTAGCAACATGCCTTACAAGGAGAGAAAAAGCACCGTGCATGCCGATTGGTGGAAGTAAGGTGGTA
CGATCGTGCCTTATTAGGAAGGCAACAGACGGGTCTGACATGGATTGGACGAACCACTGAATTGCCGCAT
TGCAGAGATATTGTATTTAAGTGCCTAGCTCGATACATAAACGGGTCTCTCTGGTTAGACCAGATCTGAG
CCTGGGAGCTCTCTGGCTAACTAGGGAACCCACTGCTTAAGCCTCAATAAAGCTTGCCTTGAGTGCTTCA
AGTAGTGTGTGCCCGTCTGTTGTGTGACTCTGGTAACTAGAGATCCCTCAGACCCTTTTAGTCAGTGTGG
AAAATCTCTAGCAGTGGCGCCCGAACAGGGACTTGAAAGCGAAAGGGAAACCAGAGGAGCTCTCTCGACG
CAGGACTCGGCTTGCTGAAGCGCGCACGGCAAGAGGCGAGGGGCGGCGACTGGTGAGTACGCCAAAAATT
TTGACTAGCGGAGGCTAGAAGGAGAGAGATGGGTGCGAGAGCGTCAGTATTAAGCGGGGGAGAATTAGAT
CGCGATGGGAAAAAATTCGGTTAAGGCCAGGGGGAAAGAAAAAATATAAATTAAAACATATAGTATGGGC
AAGCAGGGAGCTAGAACGATTCGCAGTTAATCCTGGCCTGTTAGAAACATCAGAAGGCTGTAGACAAATA
CTGGGACAGCTACAACCATCCCTTCAGACAGGATCAGAAGAACTTAGATCATTATATAATACAGTAGCAA
CCCTCTATTGTGTGCATCAAAGGATAGAGATAAAAGACACCAAGGAAGCTTTAGACAAGATAGAGGAAGA
GCAAAACAAAAGTAAGACCACCGCACAGCAAGCGGCCGCTGATCTTCAGACCTGGAGGAGGAGATATGAG
GGACAATTGGAGAAGTGAATTATATAAATATAAAGTAGTAAAAATTGAACCATTAGGAGTAGCACCCACC
AAGGCAAAGAGAAGAGTGGTGCAGAGAGAAAAAAGAGCAGTGGGAATAGGAGCTTTGTTCCTTGGGTTCT
TGGGAGCAGCAGGAAGCACTATGGGCGCAGCGTCAATGACGCTGACGGTACAGGCCAGACAATTATTGTC
TGGTATAGTGCAGCAGCAGAACAATTTGCTGAGGGCTATTGAGGCGCAACAGCATCTGTTGCAACTCACA
GTCTGGGGCATCAAGCAGCTCCAGGCAAGAATCCTGGCTGTGGAAAGATACCTAAAGGATCAACAGCTCC
TGGGGATTTGGGGTTGCTCTGGAAAACTCATTTGCACCACTGCTGTGCCTTGGAATGCTAGTTGGAGTAA
TAAATCTCTGGAACAGATTTGGAATCACACGACCTGGATGGAGTGGGACAGAGAAATTAACAATTACACA
AGCTTAATACACTCCTTAATTGAAGAATCGCAAAACCAGCAAGAAAAGAATGAACAAGAATTATTGGAAT
TAGATAAATGGGCAAGTTTGTGGAATTGGTTTAACATAACAAATTGGCTGTGGTATATAAAATTATTCAT
AATGATAGTAGGAGGCTTGGTAGGTTTAAGAATAGTTTTTGCTGTACTTTCTATAGTGAATAGAGTTAGG
CAGGGATATTCACCATTATCGTTTCAGACCCACCTCCCAACCCCGAGGGGACAATTCTCGACCTCGAGAC
AAATGGCAGTATTCATCCACAATTTTAAAAGAAAAGGGGGGATTGGGGGGTACAGTGCAGGGGAAAGAAT
AGTAGACATAATAGCAACAGACATACAAACTAAAGAATTACAAAAACAAATTACAAAAATTCAAAATTTT
CGGGTTTATTACAGGGACAGCAGAGATCCACTTTGGCCGCGAATCGATATGTCGAGTTTACTCCCTATCA
GTGATAGAGAACGTATGTCGAGTTTACTCCCTATCAGTGATAGAGAACGATGTCGAGTTTACTCCCTATC
AGTGATAGAGAACGTATGTCGAGTTTACTCCCTATCAGTGATAGAGAACGTATGTCGAGTTTACTCCCTA
TCAGTGATAGAGAACGTATGTCGAGTTTATCCCTATCAGTGATAGAGAACGTATGTCGAGTTTACTCCCT
ATCAGTGATAGAGAACGTATGTCGAGGTAGGCGTGTACGGTGGGAGGCCTATATAAGCAGAGCTCGTTTA
GTGAACCGTCAGATCGCCTGGAGAATTGGCTAGCGCTACCGGTCGCCACCATAACTTCGTATAGCATACA
TTATACGAAGTTATTAATGGTGAGCAAGGGCGAGGAGGATAACATGGCCATCATCAAGGAGTTCATGCGC
TTCAAGGTGCACATGGAGGGCTCCGTGAACGGCCACGAGTTCGAGATCGAGGGCGAGGGCGAGGGCCGCC
CCTACGAGGGCACCCAGACCGCCAAGCTGAAGGTGACCAAGGGTGGCCCCCTGCCCTTCGCCTGGGACAT
CCTGTCCCCTCAGTTCATGTACGGCTCCAAGGCCTACGTGAAGCACCCCGCCGACATCCCCGACTACTTG
AAGCTGTCCTTCCCCGAGGGCTTCAATTGGGAGCGCGTGATGAACTTCGAGGACGGCGGCGTGGTGACCG
TGACCCAGGACTCCTCCCTGCAGGACGGCGAGTTCATCTACAAGGTGAAGCTGCGCGGCACCAACTTCCC
CTCCGACGGCCCCGTAATGCAGTGTCGTACCATGGGCTGGGAGGCCTCCACTGAGCGGATGTACCCCGAG
GACGGCGCCCTGAAGGGCGAGATCAAGCAGAGGCTGAAGCTGAAGGACGGCGGCCACTACGACGCTGAGG
TCAAGACCACCTACAAGGCCAAGAAGCCCGTGCAGCTGCCCGGCGCCTACAACGTCGACATCAAGTTGGA
CATCCTTTCCCACAACGAGGACTACACCATCGTGGAACAGTACGAACGCGCCGAGGGCCGCCACTCCACC
GGCGGCATGGACGAGCTTTATAAGATAACTTCGTATAGCATACATTATACGAAGTTAGGTTCTGGTGAAG
GTAGAGGTTCTCTCCTCACTTGTGGTGATGTTGAAGAAAACCCTGGTCCACGAACGCGTTCTGACACTAT
GTACAAGTCCGGACTCAGATCTCGAGCGATGGATTACAAGGATGACGACGATAAGGGATCTATGTCTGCG
GAGAGCGGCCCTGGGACGAGATTGAGAAATCTGCCAGTAATGGGGGATGGACTAGAAACTTCCCAAATGT
CTACAACACAGGCCCAGGCCCAACCCCAGCCAGCCAACGCAGCCAGCACCAACCCCCCGCCCCCAGAGAC
CTCCAACCCTAACAAGCCCAAGAGGCAG
[300 nt withheld, positions 3599-3898]
AAAATAAATGAGCTACCCACAGAAGAGACAGAAATAATGATCGTACAAGCAAAAGGAAGAGGACGTGGGA
GGAAAGAAACAGGGACAGCAAAACCTGGCGTTTCCACGGTACCAAACACAACTCAAGCATCGACTCCTCC
GCAGACCCAGACCCCTCAGCCGAATCCTCCTCCTGTGCAGGCCACGCCTCACCCCTTCCCTGCCGTCACC
CCGGACCTCATCGTCCAGACCCCTGTCATGACAGTGGTGCCTCCCCAGCCACTGCAGACGCCCCCGCCAG
TGCCCCCCCAGCCACAACCCCCACCCGCTCCAGCTCCCCAGCCCGTACAGAGCCACCCACCCATCATCGC
GGCCACCCCACAGCCTGTGAAGACAAAGAAGGGAGTGAAGAGGAAAGCAGACACCACCACCCCCACCACC
ATTGACCCCATTCACGAGCCACCCTCGCTGCCCCCGGAGCCCAAGACCACCAAGCTGGGCCAGCGGCGGG
AGAGCAGCCGGCCTGTGAAACCTCCAAAGAAGGACGTGCCCGACTCTCAGCAGCACCCAGCACCAGAGAA
GAGCAGCAAGGTCTCGGAGCAGCTCAAGTGCTGCAGCGGCATCCTCAAGGAGATGTTTGCCAAGAAGCAC
GCCGCCTACGCCTGGCCCTTCTACAAGCCTGTGGACGTGGAGGCACTGGGCCTACACGACTACTGTGACA
TCATCAAGCACCCCATGGACATGAGCACAATCAAGTCTAAACTGGAGGCCCGTGAGTACCGTGATGCTCA
GGAGTTTGGTGCTGACGTCCGATTGATGTTCTCCAACTGCTATAAGTACAACCCTCCTGACCATGAGGTG
GTGGCCATGGCCCGCAAGCTCCAGGATGTGTTCGAAATGCGCTTTGCCAAGATGCCGGACGAGCCTGAGG
AGCCAGTGGTGGCCGTGTCCTCCCCGGCAGTGCCCCCTCCCACCAAGGTTGTGGCCCCGCCCTCATCCAG
CGACAGCAGCAGCGATAGCTCCTCGGACAGTGACAGTTCGACTGATGACTCTGAGGAGGAGCGAGCCCAG
CGGCTGGCTGAGCTCCAGGAGCAGCTCAAAGCCGTGCACGAGCAGCTTGCAGCCCTCTCTCAGCCCCAGC
AGAACAAACCAAAGAAAAAGGAGAAAGACAAGAAGGAAAAGAAAAAAGAAAAGCACAAAAGGAAAGAGGA
AGTGGAAGAGAATAAAAAAAGCAAAGCCAAGGAACCTCCTCCTAAAAAGACGAAGAAAAATAATAGCAGC
AACAGCAATGTGAGCAAGAAGGAGCCAGCGCCCATGAAGAGCAAGCCCCCTCCCACGTATGAG
[249 nt withheld, positions 5222-5470]
GAGAAAGTTGATGTGATTGCCGGCTCCTCCAAGATGAAGGGCTTCTCGTCCTCAGAGTCGGAGAGCTCCA
GTGAGTCCAGCTCCTCTGACAGCGAAGACTCCGAAACAGAGATGGCTCCGAAGTCAAAAAAGAAGGGGCA
CCCCGGGAGGGAGCAGAAGAAGCACCATCATCACCACCATCAGCAGATGCAGCAGGCCCCGGCTCCTGTG
CCCCAGCAGCCGCCCCCGCCTCCCCAGCAGCCCCCACCGCCTCCACCTCCGCAGCAGCAACAGCAGCCGC
CACCCCCGCCTCCCCCACCCTCCATGCCGCAGCAGGCAGCCCCGGCGATGAAGTCCTCGCCCCCACCCTT
CATTGCCACCCAGGTGCCCGTCCTGGAGCCCCAGCTCCCAGGCAGCGTCTTTGACCCCATCGGCCACTTC
ACCCAGCCCATCCTGCACCTGCCGCAGCCTGAGCTGCCCCCTCACCTGCCCCAGCCGCCTGAGCACAGCA
CTCCACCCCATCTCAACCAGCACGCAGTGGTCTCTCCTCCAGCTTTGCACAACGCACTACCCCAGCAGCC
ATCACGGCCCAGCAACCGAGCCGCTGCCCTGCCTCCCAAGCCCGCCCGGCCCCCAGCCGTGTCACCAGCC
TTGACCCAAACACCCCTGCTCCCACAGCCCCCCATGGCCCAACCCCCCCAAGTGCTGCTGGAGGATGAAG
AGCCACCTGCCCCACCCCTCACCTCCATGCAGATGCAGCTGTACCTGCAGCAGCTGCAGAAGGTGCAGCC
CCCTACGCCGCTACTCCCTTCCGTGAAGGTGCAGTCCCAGCCCCCACCCCCCCTGCCGCCCCCACCCCAC
CCCTCTGTGCAGCAGCAGCTGCAGCAGCAGCCGCCACCACCCCCACCACCCCAGCCCCAGCCTCCACCCC
AGCAGCAGCATCAGCCCCCTCCACGGCCCGTGCACTTGCAGCCCATGCAGTTTTCCACCCACATCCAACA
GCCCCCGCCACCCCAGGGCCAGCAGCCCCCCCATCCGCCCCCAGGCCAGCAGCCMCCCCCGCCGCAGCCT
GCCAAGCCTCAGCAAGTCATCCAGCACCACCATTCACCCCGGCACCACAAGTCGGACCCCTACTCAACCG
GTCACCTCCGCGAAGCCCCCTCCCCGCTTATGATACATTCCCCCCAGATGTCACAGTTCCAGAGCCTGAC
CCACCAGTCTCCACCCCAGCAAAACGTCCAGCCTAAGAAACAGGAGCTGCGTGCTGCCTCCGTGGTCCAG
CCCCAGCCCCTCGTGGTGGTGAAGGAGGAGAAGATCCACTCACCCATCATCCGCAGCGAGCCCTTCAGCC
CCTCGCTGCGGCCGGAGCCCCCCAAGCACCCGGAGAGCATCAAGGCCCCCGTCCACCTGCCCCAGCGGCC
GGAAATGAAGCCTGTGGATGTCGGGAGGCCTGTGATCCGGCCCCCAGAGCAGAACGCACCGCCACCAGGG
GCCCCTGACAAGGACAAACAGAAACAGGAGCCGAAGACTCCAGTTGCGCCCAAAAAGGACCTGAAAATCA
AGAACATGGGCTCCTGGGCCAGCCTAGTGCAGAAGCATCCGACCACCCCCTCCTCCACAGCCAAGTCATC
CAGCGACAGCTTCGAGCAGTTCCGCCGCGCCGCTCGGGAGAAAGAGGAGCGTGAGAAGGCCCTGAAGGCT
CAGGCCGAGCACGCTGAGAAGGAGAAGGAGCGGCTGCGGCAGGAGCGCATGAGGAGCCGAGAGGACGAGG
ATGCGCTGGAGCAGGCCCGGCGGGCCCATGAGGAGGCACGTCGGCGCCAGGAGCAGCAGCAGCAGCAGCG
CCAGGAGCAACAGCAGCAGCAGCAACAGCAAGCAGCTGCGGTGGCTGCCGCCGCCACCCCACAGGCCCAG
AGCTCCCAGCCCCAGTCCATGCTGGACCAGCAGAGGGAGTTGGCCTAGAAGCTTCGAATTCTGCAGTCGA
CGGTACCGCGGGCCCGGGATCCACCGGATCTAGATAACTGATCATAATCAGCCATACCACATTTGTAGAG
GTTTTACTTGCTTTAAAAAACCTCCCACACCTCCCCCTGAACCCAGCTCCTTTCCGGGACTTTCGCTTTC
CCCCTCCCTATTGCCACGGCGGAACTCATCGCCGCCTGCCTTGCCCGCTGCTGGACAGGGGCTCGGCTGT
TGGGCACTGACAATTCCGTGGTGTTGTCGGGGAAGCTGACGTCCTTTCCATGGCTGCTCGCCTGTGTTGC
CACCTGGATTCTGCGCGGGACGTCCTTCTGCTACGTCCCTTCGGCCCTCAATCCAGCGGACCTTCCTTCC
CGCGGCCTGCTGCCGGCTCTGCGGCCTCTTCCGCGTCTTCGCCTTCGCCCTCAGACGAGTCGGATCTCCC
TTTGGGCCGCCTCCCCGCCTGTTTCGCCTCGGCGTCCGGACTAGAGGTACCTTTAAGACCAATGACTTAC
AAGGCAGCTGTAGATCTTAGCCACTTTTTAAAAGAAAAGGGGGGACTGGAAGGGCTAATTCACTCCCAAC
GAAGACAAGATCTGCTTTTTGCTTGTACTGGGTCTCTCTGGTTAGACCAGATCTGAGCCTGGGAGCTCTC
TGGCTAACTAGGGAACCCACTGCTTAAGCCTCAATAAAGCTTGCCTTGAGTGCTTCAAGTAGTGTGTGCC
CGTCTGTTGTGTGACTCTGGTAACTAGAGATCCCTCAGACCCTTTTAGTCAGTGTGGAAAATCTCTAGCA
GTAGTAGTTCATGTCATCTTATTATTCAGTATTTATAACTTGCAAAGAAATGAATATCAGAGAGTGAGAG
GAACTTGTTTATTGCAGCTTATAATGGTTACAAATAAAGCAATAGCATCACAAATTTCACAAATAAAGCA
TTTTTTTCACTGCATTCTAGTTGTGGTTTGTCCAAACTCATCAATGTATCTTATCATGTCTGGCTCTAGC
TATCCCGCCCCTAACTCCGCCCATCCCGCCCCTAACTCCGCCCAGTTCCGCCCATTCTCCGCCCCATGGC
TGACTAATTTTTTTTATTTATGCAGAGGCCGAGGCCGCCTCGGCCTCTGAGCTATTCCAGAAGTAGTGAG
GAGGCTTTTTTGGAGGCCTTTCAAATATGTATCCGCTCATGAGACAATAACCCTGATAAATGCTTCAATA
ATATTGAAAAAGGAAGAGTATGAGTATTCAACATTTCCGTGTCGCCCTTATTCCCTTTTTTGCGGCATTT
TGCCTTCCTGTTTTTGCTCACCCAGAAACGCTGGTGAAAGTAAAAGATGCTGAAGATCAGTTGGGTGCAC
GAGTGGGTTACATCGAACTGGATCTCAACAGCGGTAAGATCCTTGAGAGTTTTCGCCCCGAAGAACGTTT
TCCAATGATGAGCACTTTTAAAGTTCTGCTATGTGGCGCGGTATTATCCCGTATTGACGCCGGGCAAGAG
CAACTCGGTCGCCGCATACACTATTCTCAGAATGACTTGGTTGAGTACTCACCAGTCACAGAAAAGCATC
TTACGGATGGCATGACAGTAAGAGAATTATGCAGTGCTGCCATAACCATGAGTGATAACACTGCGGCCAA
CTTACTTCTGACAACGATCGGAGGACCGAAGGAGCTAACCGCTTTTTTGCACAACATGGGGGATCATGTA
ACTCGCCTTGATCGTTGGGAACCGGAGCTGAATGAAGCCATACCAAACGACGAGCGTGACACCACGATGC
CTGTAGCAATGGCAACAACGTTGCGCAAACTATTAACTGGCGAACTACTTACTCTAGCTTCCCGGCAACA
ATTAATAGACTGGATGGAGGCGGATAAAGTTGCAGGACCACTTCTGCGCTCGGCCCTTCCGGCTGGCTGG
TTTATTGCTGATAAATCTGGAGCCGGTGAGCGTGGGTCTCGCGGTATCATTGCAGCACTGGGGCCAGATG
GTAAGCCCTCCCGTATCGTAGTTATCTACACGACGGGGAGTCAGGCAACTATGGATGAACGAAATAGACA
GATCGCTGAGATAGGTGCCTCACTGATTAAGCATTGGTAACTGTCAGACCAAGTTTACTCATATATACTT
TAGATTGATTTAAAACTTCATTTTTAATTTAAAAGGATCTAGGTGAAGATCCTTTTTGATAATCTCATGA
CCAAAATCCCTTAACGTGAGTTTTCGTTCCACTGAGCGTCAGACCCCGTAGAAAAGATCAAAGGATCTTC
TTGAGATCCTTTTTTTCTGCGCGTAATCTGCTGCTTGCAAACAAAAAAACCACCGCTACCAGCGGTGGTT
TGTTTGCCGGATCAAGAGCTACCAACTCTTTTTCCGAAGGTAACTGGCTTCAGCAGAGCGCAGATACCAA
ATACTGTTCTTCTAGTGTAGCCGTAGTTAGGCCACCACTTCAAGAACTCTGTAGCACCGCCTACATACCT
CGCTCTGCTAATCCTGTTACCAGTGGCTGCTGCCAGTGGCGATAAGTCGTGTCTTACCGGGTTGGACTCA
AGACGATAGTTACCGGATAAGGCGCAGCGGTCGGGCTGAACGGGGGGTTCGTGCACACAGCCCAGCTTGG
AGCGAACGACCTACACCGAACTGAGATACCTACAGCGTGAGCTATGAGAAAGCGCCACGCTTCCCGAAGG
GAGAAAGGCGGACAGGTATCCGGTAAGCGGCAGGGTCGGAACAGGAGAGCGCACGAGGGAGCTTCCAGGG
GGAAACGCCTGGTATCTTTATAGTCCTGTCGGGTTTCGCCACCTCTGACTTGAGCGTCGATTTTTGTGAT
GCTCGTCAGGGGGGCGGAGCCTATGGAAAAACGCCAGCAACGCGGCCTTTTTACGGTTCCTGGCCTTTTG
CTGGCCTTTTGCTCACATGTTCTTTCCTGCGTTATCCCCTGATTCTGTGGATAACCGTATTACCGCCTTT
GAGTGAGCTGATACCGCTCGCCGCAGCCGAACGACCGAGCGCAGCGAGTCAGTGAGCGAGGAAGCGGAAG
AGCGCCCAATACGCAAACCGCCTCTCCCCGCGCGTTGGCCGATTCATTAATG
Features (pLannotate 1.2.2; 29 found; start..end, strand, type, name):
     55..76      +  protein_bind   CAP binding site: CAP binding activates transcription in the presence of cAMP. E. coli catabolite activator protein
     91..121     +  promoter       lac promoter: promoter for the E. coli lac operon
    129..145     +  protein_bind   lac operator: The lac repressor binds to the lac operator to inhibit transcription in E. coli. This inhibition can be relieved by adding lactose or isopropyl-β-D-thiogalactopyranoside (IPTG). lac repressor encoded by lacI
    190..208     +  promoter       T3 promoter: promoter for bacteriophage T3 RNA polymerase
    236..462     +  promoter       RSV promoter: Rous sarcoma virus enhancer/promoter
    463..643     +  LTR            5' LTR (truncated): truncated 5' long terminal repeat (LTR) from HIV-1
    690..815     +  misc_feature   HIV-1 Ψ: packaging signal of human immunodeficiency virus type 1
    799..1162    +  CDS            HIV-1 gag (fragment): gag protein from human immunodeficiency virus 1; gag
   1308..1541    +  misc_feature   RRE: The Rev response element (RRE) of HIV-1 allows for Rev-dependent mRNA export from the nucleus to the cytoplasm.
   1918..1942    +  CDS            Rev (fragment): human immunodeficiency virus 1 (HIV-1) Rev protein; rev; enhances nuclear export of unspliced and incompletely spliced viral mRNAs
   1983..2100    +  misc_feature   cPPT/CTS: central polypurine tract and central termination sequence of HIV-1
   2154..2468    +  promoter       tight TRE promoter: Tet-responsive promoter PTight, consisting of seven tet operator sequences followed by the minimal CMV promoter
   2501..2534    +  protein_bind   loxP: Cre-mediated recombination occurs in the 8-bp core sequence (GCATACAT). Cre recombinase
   2537..3244    +  CDS            mCherry2: mCherry2 is a basic (constitutively fluorescent) red fluorescent protein published in 2017, derived from Discosoma sp.. It has very low acid sensitivity.
   3245..3277    +  protein_bind   loxP: Cre-mediated recombination occurs in the 8-bp core sequence (GCATACAT). Cre recombinase
   3368..3387    +  misc_feature   MCS (fragment): multiple cloning site
   3392..3418    +  CDS            3xFLAG (fragment): three tandem FLAG® epitope tags
   3422..7405    +  CDS            BRD4 (sequence partly withheld): BRD4_HUMAN - Also known as HUNK1. Experimental evidence at protein level: Swiss-Prot protein existence level 1. [Isoform B]: Acts as a chromatin insulator in the DNA damage response pathway. Inhibits DNA damage response signaling by recruiting the condensin-2 complex to acetylated histones, leading to chromatin structure remodeling, insulating the region from DNA damage response by limiting spreading of histone H2AX/H2A.x phosphorylation. From Homo sapiens (Human).
   7409..7452    +  misc_feature   MCS (fragment): multiple cloning site
   7469..7543    +  CDS            large T antigen (fragment): large T antigen from SV40 (simian virus 40)
   7544..7868    +  misc_feature   WPRE (fragment): woodchuck hepatitis virus posttranscriptional regulatory element
   7894..7965    +  CDS            nef (fragment): NEF_HV1Z2 - Experimental evidence at protein level: Swiss-Prot protein existence level 1. Extracellular Nef protein targets CD4(+) T-lymphocytes for apoptosis by interacting with CXCR4 surface receptors. From Human immunodeficiency virus type 1 group M subtype D (isolate Z2/CDC-Z34) (HIV-1).
   7967..8200    +  LTR            3' LTR (ΔU3): self-inactivating 3' long terminal repeat (LTR) from HIV-1
   8272..8393    +  polyA_signal   SV40 poly(A) signal: SV40 polyadenylation signal
   8433..8568    +  rep_origin     SV40 ori: SV40 origin of replication
   8576..8639    +  promoter       AmpR promoter: bla
   8640..9500    +  CDS            AmpR: β-lactamase; bla; confers resistance to ampicillin, carbenicillin, and related antibiotics
   9671..10259   +  rep_origin     ori: high-copy-number ColE1/pMB1/pBR322/pUC origin of replication
  10442..42      +  CDS            lacI (fragment) (across the origin): lac repressor; lacI; The lac repressor binds to the lac operator to inhibit transcription in E. coli. This inhibition can be relieved by adding lactose or isopropyl-β-D-thiogalactopyranoside (IPTG).
