[The description below was written by a language model from this plasmid's Addgene catalogue record and pLannotate feature annotations shown in this document.]
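Description:
pCW57-mCherry-2A-BRD4 Iso AdelCTD is a third-generation-style, self-inactivating HIV-1 lentiviral vector for doxycycline-inducible expression of a truncated human BRD4 in mammalian cells. It is built on the pCW57-GFP-2A-MCS backbone. In bacteria it is maintained through a ColE1/pUC-type origin and selected with ampicillin via β-lactamase. The catalogue entry nonetheless lists it as low copy and slow growing, and a recombination-deficient strain is recommended, as is common for LTR-containing plasmids. The viral portion comprises an RSV promoter driving a truncated 5' LTR, the Ψ packaging signal with a gag fragment, the RRE for Rev-dependent export of the genomic RNA, the cPPT/CTS, a partial WPRE, and a ΔU3 3' LTR followed by an SV40 polyadenylation signal and SV40 origin.

The payload is transcribed from the tight TRE promoter, which consists of seven tet operators upstream of a minimal CMV promoter and responds to a Tet transactivator in the presence of doxycycline. The annotated features include no transactivator and no mammalian selection marker, so the record does not show how rtTA is supplied. The open reading frame begins with an mCherry-type red fluorescent protein (annotated as mCherry2) flanked by two loxP sites. According to the catalogue description, it is linked through a 2A self-cleaving peptide to N-terminally FLAG-tagged BRD4. The 2A element itself is not annotated in the feature table. The BRD4 insert is the long isoform (isoform A) truncated at amino acid 1328, which removes the C-terminal domain that interacts with P-TEFb. Red fluorescence therefore marks induced cells while the FLAG-tagged protein is produced separately. The associated publication concerns BRD4 in transcription elongation, R-loop formation and transcription-replication conflicts, so the construct probably serves to test whether the CTD is required for those functions.
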