Addgene plasmid #137722: pCW57-mCherry-2A-BRD4 Iso AdelCTD
Purpose: Doxycycline Inducible Expression of mCherry-2A-FLAG-BRD4 long isoform missing its C-terminal, P-TEFb interacting domain (CTD)
Depositing lab: Scott Floyd. Depositing organization: Duke University. Publication: BRD4 Prevents R-Loop Formation and Transcription-Replication Conflicts by Ensuring Efficient Transcription Elongation. Edwards DS, Maganti R, Tanksley JP, Luo J, Park JJH, Balkanska-Sinclair E, Ling J, Floyd SR. Cell Rep. 2020 Sep 22;32(12):108166. doi: 10.1016/j.celrep.2020.108166. PubMed 32966794.
Backbone
  Vector backbone: pCW57-GFP-2A-MCS
  Backbone size w/o insert (bp): 8400
  Total vector size (bp): 10492
  Vector type: Mammalian Expression, Lentiviral
Growth in bacteria
  Bacterial resistance: Ampicillin, 100 μg/mL
  Growth temperature: 37°C
  Growth strain: NEB Stable
  Growth instructions: Slow growing plasmid, may need to incubate for >1 day
  Copy number: Low Copy
Gene/Insert
  Gene/Insert name: BRD4 long isoform without its C-terminal, P-TEFb interacting domain (alt names: BRD4; isoform AdelCTD)
  Species: H. sapiens (human)
  Mutation: Truncated at amino acid 1328
  GenBank ID: NM_058243.2 NP_490597.1
  Entrez Gene: BRD4 (a.k.a. CAP, CDLS6, FSHRG4, HUNK1, HUNKI, MCAP)
  Promoter: Tight TRE promoter
  Tag / fusion protein: FLAG (N terminal on insert)
  Cloning method: Gibson Cloning
  Sequencing primers: 5′ CCTGGGACGAGATTGAGAAATCTG; 3′ CAAATGTGGTATGGCTGATT
Terms and licenses: Academic/Nonprofit Terms; Industry Terms: Not Available to Industry
How to cite: pCW57-mCherry-2A-BRD4 Iso AdelCTD was a gift from Scott Floyd (Addgene plasmid # 137722 ; http://n2t.net/addgene:137722 ; RRID:Addgene_137722)
